>Addgene plasmid #53008 | pHL 1303 | addgene partial sequence | sequence record 83850 | GFP-R 5'-CCATCTAATTCAACAAGAATTGGGACAAC-3'
CCTTTACGCATGCTAGCTGGGACCAGGAGGGACAGTACTTTAACTTTCATGTTATTAACCCTCTGTTATA
TGCCTTTATTTGCTTTTTTATGCCACTGCATACTGATTAACCCTCATTAATCAGTCGGCAAGTCGACAGT
ATCTTGTTATCCGCTCACAATGTCAATGTTATCCGCTCACATTTATGACGTCAGGTGGCACTTTTCGGGG
AAATGTGCGCGGAACCCCTATTTGTTTATTTTTCTAAATACATTCAAATATGTATCCGCTCATGAGACAA
TAACCCTGATAAATGCTTCAATAATATTGAAAAAGGAAGAGTATGAGTATTCAACATTTCCGTGTCGCCC
TTATTCCCTTTTTTGCGGCATTTTGCCTTCCTGTTTTTGCTCACCCAGAAACGCTGGTGAAAGTAAAAGA
TGCTGAAGATCAGTTGGGTGCACGAGTGGGTTACATCGAACTGGATCTCAACAGCGGTAAGATCCTTGAG
AGTTTTCGCCCCGAAGAACGTTTTCCAATGATGAGCACTTTTAAAGTTCTGCTATGTGGCGCGGTATTAT
CCCGTATTGACGCCGGGCAAGAGCAACTCGGTCGCCGCATACACTATTCTCAGAATGACTTGGTTGAGTA
CTCACCAGTCACAGAAAAGCATCTTACGGATGGCATGACAGTAAGAGAATTATGCAGTGCTGCCATAACC
ATGAGTGATAACACTGCGGCCAACTTACTTCTGACAACGATCGGAGGACCGAAGGAGCTAACCGCTTTTT
TGCACAACATGGGGGATCATGTAACTCGCCTTGATCGTTGGGAACCGGAGCTGAATGAAGCC
