>Addgene plasmid #53008 | pHL 1303 | addgene partial sequence | sequence record 84013 | GFP-F 5'-GGTCCTTCTTGAGTTTGTAAC-3'
TGAGCTCTACAAATAAAAGCTAGCTTGGCTGTTTTGGCGGATGAGAGAAGATTTTCAGCCTGATACAGAT
TAAATCAGAACGCAGAAGCGGTCTGATAAAACAGAATTTGCCTGGCGGCAGTAGCGCGGTGGTCCCACCT
GACCCCATGCCGAACTCAGAAGTGAAACGCCGTAGCGCCGATGGTAGTGTGGGGTCTCCCCATGCGAGAG
TAGGGAACTGCCAGGCATCAAATAAAACGAAAGGCTCAGTCGAAAGACTGGGCCTTTCGTTTTATCTGTT
GTTTGTCGGTGAACGCTCTCCTGAGTAGGACAAATCCGCCGGGAGCGGATTTGAACGTTGCGAAGCAACG
GCCCGGAGGGTGGCGGGCAGGACGCCCGCCATAAACTGCCAGGCATCAAATTAAGCAGAAGGCCATCCTG
ACGGATGGCCTTTTTGCGTTTCTACAAACTCTTTTGTTTATTTTTCTAAATACATTCAAATATGTATCCG
CTCAGGATCCTTTAA
