>Addgene plasmid #53008 | pHL 1303 | addgene partial sequence | sequence record 84017 | mCherry-R 5'-TTGGTCACCTTCAGCTTGG-3'
TCGCCCTCGATCTCGAACTCGTGGCCGTTCACGGAGCCCTCCATGTGCACCTTGAAGCGCATGAACTCCT
TGATGATGGCCATGTTATCCTCCTCGCCCTTGCTCACCATTTTTTTTCCTCCTTAGCATGCTCGCGGTAC
CTTTAATCAGGTTGTTCAGGTTAGTGACATAAGTCTGATGGTGCTTGCCGTAGTGATACTCGATGGTTTC
CGCAGAAATGTGCGGTGCCAGAGCATCTTTAGCATATGGTAGTGCAGGTAATTCGAATGACATTGCTACT
CTCCTTTATTATTAATTTGCATACGTACAATAGCCTTATTGTGCGTATGGTCGACAGTATCTCTATCACT
GATAGGGATGTCAATCTCTATCACTGATAGGGAGAATTCACTGCTCACAAGAAAAAAGGCACGTCATCTG
ACGTGCCTTTTTTATTTGTACTACCCTGTACGATTAAAGGATCCTGAGCGGATACATATTTGAATGTATT
TAGAAAAATAAACAAAAGAGTTTGTAGAAACGCAAAAAGGCCATCCGTCAGGATGGCCTTCTGCTTAATT
TGATGCCTGGCAGTTTATGGCGGGCGTCCTGCCCGCCACCCTCCGGGCCGTTGCTTCGCAACGTTCAAAT
CCGCTCCCGGCGGATTTGTCCTACTCAGGAGAGCGTTCACCGACAAACAACAGATAAAACGAAAGGCCCA
GTCTTTCGACTGAGCCTTTCGTTTTATTTGATGCCTGGCAGTTCCCTACTCTCGCATG
