[The description below was written by a language model from this plasmid's Addgene catalogue record.]
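Description:
pHL 1303 is a high-copy bacterial expression plasmid for synthetic biology work in E. coli. It is selected with ampicillin. The record lists the backbone as unknown (built in the depositing laboratory) and names no origin of replication. No feature table is provided, so terminators, ribosome binding sites and the arrangement of the two cassettes cannot be described.

The plasmid carries two independent translational reporter fusions of E. coli small-RNA target genes. In the first, a sodB fragment spanning -56 to +141 relative to the start codon, which includes 5′ untranslated sequence and the beginning of the coding region, is fused at its C terminus to mCherry and transcribed from the PLtetO-1 promoter. In the second, an ompC fragment spanning -81 to +36 is joined to GFP and transcribed from PLlacO-1. The record lists this GFP tag as N-terminal on the insert, but the purpose line writes it as ompC::gfp, which suggests the same leader-then-reporter layout as the sodB fusion; the record does not resolve this discrepancy. PLtetO-1 and PLlacO-1 are synthetic phage lambda PL-derived promoters bearing Tet and Lac operators. In hosts that express TetR and LacI, the two fusions can therefore be induced separately with tetracycline analogues and IPTG.

Each fusion retains the leader and early coding region, where regulatory small RNAs typically base-pair, so red and green fluorescence give simultaneous readouts of post-transcriptional regulation of the two targets. The associated publication concerns disruption of small RNA signalling through competition for the RNA chaperone Hfq. This fits use of the plasmid to measure how expression of one target RNA affects small-RNA-mediated control of another.
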