Addgene plasmid #53008: pHL 1303
Purpose: pLtetO-1:sodB::mCherry, pLlacO-1:ompC::gfp
Depositing lab: Han Lim. Depositing organization: University of California, Berkeley. Publication: Disruption of small RNA signaling caused by competition for Hfq. Hussein R, Lim HN. Proc Natl Acad Sci U S A. 2011 Jan 18;108(3):1110-5. doi: 10.1073/pnas.1010082108. Epub 2010 Dec 28. PubMed 21189298.
Backbone
  Vector backbone: unknown
  Backbone manufacturer: Lim lab
  Vector type: Bacterial Expression, Synthetic Biology
Growth in bacteria
  Bacterial resistance: Ampicillin, 100 μg/mL
  Growth temperature: 37°C
  Growth strain: DH5alpha
  Copy number: High Copy
Gene/Insert 1
  Gene/Insert name: sodB (alt name: target RNA)
  Species: E.coli
  Mutation: contains -56 to +141 relative to start codon
  Promoter: pLtetO-1
  Tag / fusion protein: mCherry (C terminal on insert)
  Cloning method: Unknown
  Sequencing primers: 5′ unknown; 3′ mCherry-R
Gene/Insert 2
  Gene/Insert name: ompC
  Species: E. coli
  Mutation: contains −81 to +36 bp relative to start codon
  Promoter: pLlacO-1
  Tag / fusion protein: GFP (N terminal on insert)
  Cloning method: Unknown
  Sequencing primers: 5′ unknown; 3′ gfp-R
Terms and licenses: Academic/Nonprofit Terms; Industry Terms: Not Available to Industry
How to cite: pHL 1303 was a gift from Han Lim (Addgene plasmid # 53008 ; http://n2t.net/addgene:53008 ; RRID:Addgene_53008)
